>Addgene plasmid #26985 | pRetroSuper-shFyn | addgene partial sequence | sequence record 33211 | 26985 with pLXSN-5
CCTCACTCCTTCTCTAGGCGCCGGAATTAGATCGATCTCTCGAGGTCGACGGTATCGATAAGCTTTTCCA
AAAAGAACTTCCATGGCCCTCATTCTCTTGAAATGAGGGCCATGGAAGTTCGGGGATCTGTGGTCTCATA
CAGAACTTATAAGATTCCCAAATCCAAAGACATTTCACGTTTATGGTGATTTCCCAGAACACATAGCGAC
ATGCAAATATTGCAGGGCGCCACTCCCCTGTCCCTCACAGCCATCTTCCTGCCAGGGCGCACGCGCGCTG
GGTGTTCCCGCCTAGTGACACTGGGCCCGCGATTCCTTGGAGCGGGTTGATGACGTCAGCGTTCGAATTC
TACCGGGTAGGGGAGGCGCTTTTCCCAAGGCAGTCTGGAGCATGCGCTTTAGCAGCCCCGCTGGGCACTT
GGCGCTACACAAGTGGCCTCTGGCCTCGCACACATTCCACATCCACCGGTAGGCGCCAACCGGCTCCGTT
CTTTGGTGGCCCCTTCGCGCCACCTTCTACTCCTCCCCTAGTCAGGAAGTTCCCCCCCGCCCCGCAGCTC
GCGTCGTGCAGGACGTGACAAATGGAAGTAGCACGTCTCACTAGTCTCGTGCAGATGGACAGCACCGCTG
AGCAATGGAAGCGGGTAGGCCTTTGGGGCAGCGGCCAATAGCAGCTTTGCTCCTTCGCTTTCTGGGCTCA
GAGGCTGGGAAGGGGTGGGTCCGGGGGCGGGCTCAGGGGCGGGCTCAGGGGCGGGGCGGGCGCCCGAAGG
TCCTCCGGAGGCCCGGCATTCTGCACGCTTCAAAAGCGCACGTCTGCCGCGCTGTTCTCCTCTTCCTCAT
CTCCGGGCCTTTCGACCTGCAGCCCAAGCTAGCTTACCATGACCGAGTACAAGCCCACGGTGCGCC
