[The description below was written by a language model from this plasmid's Addgene catalogue record.]
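Description:
pRetroSuper-shFyn is a retroviral RNA interference vector built on the pRetroSuper backbone (about 6.4 kb without insert) and designed to knock down human FYN, a Src-family tyrosine kinase also known as p59-FYN, SLK or SYN. It is classed as a mammalian expression, retroviral and RNAi plasmid. In bacteria it is maintained as a high-copy plasmid under ampicillin selection. In mammalian cells, a puromycin marker allows stably transduced populations to be selected.

The payload is a 64 bp short-hairpin oligonucleotide cassette cloned between BglII and HindIII sites, both of which remain intact. An insert of this size is consistent with the usual hairpin design: a 19-nucleotide target sequence, a loop, its reverse complement and a terminator. Once transcribed, the hairpin is processed by the cellular RNAi machinery into an siRNA that directs degradation of FYN mRNA. The record does not state which promoter drives the hairpin. pSUPER-derived vectors generally use the RNA polymerase III H1 promoter, but this cannot be confirmed here because no feature table is provided. For the same reason, the retroviral LTRs, the packaging signal and the bacterial origin are implied by the vector type rather than documented.

As a retroviral vector, the plasmid would normally be introduced into a packaging cell line to produce virus that integrates the shRNA and puromycin cassettes into dividing target cells, giving stable gene silencing. The associated publication concerns Src-dependent survival signals in latent bone metastasis of breast cancer, which suggests the construct was used to test the contribution of FYN, as a Src-family member, in that setting.
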