Addgene plasmid #26985: pRetroSuper-shFyn
Depositing lab: Joan Massague. Depositing organization: Memorial Sloan-Kettering Cancer Center. Publication: Latent bone metastasis in breast cancer tied to Src-dependent survival signals. Zhang XH, Wang Q, Gerald W, Hudis CA, Norton L, Smid M, Foekens JA, Massague J. Cancer Cell. 2009 Jul 7. 16(1):67-78. 10.1016/j.ccr.2009.05.017 PubMed 19573813.
Backbone
  Vector backbone: pRetroSuper
  Backbone size w/o insert (bp): 6401
  Vector type: Mammalian Expression, Retroviral, RNAi
  Selectable markers: Puromycin
Growth in bacteria
  Bacterial resistance: Ampicillin, 100 μg/mL
  Growth temperature: 37°C
  Growth strain: DH5alpha
  Copy number: High Copy
Gene/Insert
  Gene/Insert name: shRNA Fyn (alt name: FYN)
  Species: H. sapiens (human)
  Insert size (bp): 64
  Entrez Gene: FYN (a.k.a. SLK, SYN, p59-FYN)
  Cloning method: Restriction Enzyme; 5′ cloning site BglII (not destroyed); 3′ cloning site HindIII (not destroyed)
  Sequencing primers: 5′ pLXSN-5; 3′ MSCV-rev
Terms and licenses: Academic/Nonprofit Terms; Industry Terms: Not Available to Industry
Depositor comments: shRNA sequence - 5'-GAACTTCCATGGCCCTCAT
How to cite: pRetroSuper-shFyn was a gift from Joan Massague (Addgene plasmid # 26985 ; http://n2t.net/addgene:26985 ; RRID:Addgene_26985)
